>Addgene plasmid #212804 | pcDNA5-FRT-TO-NUbo-E3(48)-P2A-3xFLAG-Ubc7 | addgene full sequence | sequence record 426724 | Addgene NGS Result
GACGGATCGGGAGATCTCCCGATCCCCTATGGTGCACTCTCAGTACAATCTGCTCTGATGCCGCATAGTT
AAGCCAGTATCTGCTCCCTGCTTGTGTGTTGGAGGTCGCTGAGTAGTGCGCGAGCAAAATTTAAGCTACA
ACAAGGCAAGGCTTGACCGACAATTGCATGAAGAATCTGCTTAGGGTTAGGCGTTTTGCGCTGCTTCGCG
ATGTACGGGCCAGATATACGCGTTGACATTGATTATTGACTAGTTATTAATAGTAATCAATTACGGGGTC
ATTAGTTCATAGCCCATATATGGAGTTCCGCGTTACATAACTTACGGTAAATGGCCCGCCTGGCTGACCG
CCCAACGACCCCCGCCCATTGACGTCAATAATGACGTATGTTCCCATAGTAACGCCAATAGGGACTTTCC
ATTGACGTCAATGGGTGGAGTATTTACGGTAAACTGCCCACTTGGCAGTACATCAAGTGTATCATATGCC
AAGTACGCCCCCTATTGACGTCAATGACGGTAAATGGCCCGCCTGGCATTATGCCCAGTACATGACCTTA
TGGGACTTTCCTACTTGGCAGTACATCTACGTATTAGTCATCGCTATTACCATGGTGATGCGGTTTTGGC
AGTACATCAATGGGCGTGGATAGCGGTTTGACTCACGGGGATTTCCAAGTCTCCACCCCATTGACGTCAA
TGGGAGTTTGTTTTGGCACCAAAATCAACGGGACTTTCCAAAATGTCGTAACAACTCCGCCCCATTGACG
CAAATGGGCGGTAGGCGTGTACGGTGGGAGGTCTATATAAGCAGAGCTCTCCCTATCAGTGATAGAGATC
TCCCTATCAGTGATAGAGATCGTCGACGAGCTCGTTTAGTGAACCGTCAGATCGCCTGGAGACGCCATCC
ACGCTGTTTTGACCTCCATAGAAGACACCGGGACCGATCCAGCCTCCGGACTCTAGCGTTTAAACTTAAG
CTTATGCAGATCTTCGTGAAGACCCTGACCGGCAAGACCGCCACCCTGGAGGTGGAGAGCAGCGACACCA
TCGACAACGTGAAGAGCAAGATCCAGGACAAGGAGGGCATCCCCGGCAGCGGCGCCTACCCCTACGACGT
GCCCGACTACGCCGGCAACGGCATCCTGTGGCACGAGATGTGGCACGAGGGCCTGGAGGAGGCCAGCCGC
CTGTACTTCGGCGAGCGCAACGTGAAGGGCATGTTCGAGGTGCTGGAGCCCCTGCACGCCATGATGGAGC
GCGGCCCCCAGACCCTGAAGGAGACCAGCTTCAACCAGGCCTACGGCCGCGACCTGATGGAGGCCCAGGA
GTGGTGCCGCAAGTACATGAAGAGCGGCAACGTGAAGGACCTGCTGCAGGCCTGGGACCTGTACTACCAC
GTGTTCCGCCGCATCAGCAAGACTAGTGAGCTGCAGAGCAACCAGCACCCAAGCGCACAGCGTCTGAGCG
CAACCGGTGTGAACGCACACGGTCGTCCACAGGGTAGCACCCAGAACGCTCTGCGCCGTACCGGCCGTGT
GAACGGCGGCCACCCAGTGACCACCCAGATGGTGGAGACCGTGCAGAACCTGGCCCCCAACCTGCACCCC
GAGCAGATCCGCTACAGCCTGGAGAACACCGGCAGCGTGGAGGAGACCGTGGAGCGCTACCTGCGCGGCG
ACGAGTTCAGCTTCCCACCAGGTTTCGAGCCAAGCCGCGCTCCAATGGGTGCCAACGCTGCTGTGGACAA
CAACGCCGCCGGTGGTGGTGAGTTCAACGACCCCCGCAAGAAGAACATGATCTGCGCCGAGAACCTGCTG
GACAAGTTCCACGTGGACCTGAACGAGGACATGAGCAACCTGAGCTTCAAGGACCTGGACATCGAGGAGC
GCAAGCGCCTGCTGGTGTGGCAGGCCCGCAAGAACCTGGAGACCAAGCTGCAGAGCGACAAGGACCTGCA
GAGCCTGCTGACCTTAATTAACGGAAGCGGAGCCACGAACTTCTCTCTGTTAAAGCAAGCAGGAGACGTG
GAAGAAAACCCCGGTCCTGACTACAAAGACCATGACGGTGATTATAAAGATCATGACATCGACTACAAGG
ATGACGATGACAAGGATATCACAAGTTTGTACAAAAAAGCAGGCTCCACCATGAGCAAGACCGCCCAGAA
GCGCCTGCTGAAGGAGCTGCAGCAGCTGATCAAGGACAGCCCCCCCGGCATCGTGGCCGGCCCCAAGAGC
GAGAACAACATCTTCATCTGGGACTGCCTGATCCAGGGCCCCCCCGACACCCCCTACGCCGACGGCGTGT
TCAACGCCAAGCTGGAGTTCCCCAAGGACTACCCCCTGAGCCCCCCCAAGCTGACCTTCACCCCCAGCAT
CCTGCACCCCAACATCTACCCCAACGGCGAGGTGTGCATCAGCATCCTGCACAGCCCCGGCGACGACCCC
AACATGTACGAGCTGGCCGAGGAGCGCTGGAGCCCCGTGCAGAGCGTGGAGAAGATCCTGCTGAGCGTGA
TGAGCATGCTGAGCGAGCCCAACATCGAGAGCGGCGCCAACATCGACGCCTGCATCCTGTGGCGCGACAA
CCGCCCCGAGTTCGAGCGCCAGGTGAAGCTGAGCATCCTGAAGAGCCTGGGCTTCTGAGCGGCCGCTCGA
GTCTAGAGGGCCCGTTTAAACCCGCTGATCAGCCTCGACTGTGCCTTCTAGTTGCCAGCCATCTGTTGTT
TGCCCCTCCCCCGTGCCTTCCTTGACCCTGGAAGGTGCCACTCCCACTGTCCTTTCCTAATAAAATGAGG
AAATTGCATCGCATTGTCTGAGTAGGTGTCATTCTATTCTGGGGGGTGGGGTGGGGCAGGACAGCAAGGG
GGAGGATTGGGAAGACAATAGCAGGCATGCTGGGGATGCGGTGGGCTCTATGGCTTCTGAGGCGGAAAGA
ACCAGCTGGGGCTCTAGGGGGTATCCCC
[124 nt withheld, positions 2969-3092]
C
[91 nt withheld, positions 3094-3184]
AGGGTGATGGTTCACGTACCTAGAAGTTCCTATTCCGAAGTTCCTATTCTCTAGAAAGTATAGGAACTTC
CTTGGCCAAAAAGCCTGAACTCACCGCGACGTCTGTCGAGAAGTTTCTGATCGAAAAGTTCGACAGCGTC
TCCGACCTGATGCAGCTCTCGGAGGGCGAAGAATCTCGTGCTTTCAGCTTCGATGTAGGAGGGCGTGGAT
ATGTCCTGCGGGTAAATAGCTGCGCCGATGGTTTCTACAAAGATCGTTATGTTTATCGGCACTTTGCATC
GGCCGCGCTCCCGATTCCGGAAGTGCTTGACATTGGGGAATTCAGCGAGAGCCTGACCTATTGCATCTCC
CGCCGTGCACAGGGTGTCACGTTGCAAGACCTGCCTGAAACCGAACTGCCCGCTGTTCTGCAGCCGGTCG
CGGAGGCCATGGATGCGATCGCTGCGGCCGATCTTAGCCAGACGAGCGGGTTCGGCCCATTCGGACCGCA
AGGAATCGGTCAATACACTACATGGCGTGATTTCATATGCGCGATTGCTGATCCCCATGTGTATCACTGG
CAAACTGTGATGGACGACACCGTCAGTGCGTCCGTCGCGCAGGCTCTCGATGAGCTGATGCTTTGGGCCG
AGGACTGCCCCGAAGTCCGGCACCTCGTGCACGCGGATTTCGGCTCCAACAATGTCCTGACGGACAATGG
CCGCATAACAGCGGTCATTGACTGGAGCGAGGCGATGTTCGGGGATTCCCAATACGAGGTCGCCAACATC
TTCTTCTGGAGGCCGTGGTTGGCTTGTATGGAGCAGCAGACGCGCTACTTCGAGCGGAGGCATCCGGAGC
TTGCAGGATCGCCGCGGCTCCGGGCGTATATGCTCCGCATTGGTCTTGACCAACTCTATCAGAGCTTGGT
TGACGGCAATTTCGATGATGCAGCTTGGGCGCAGGGTCGATGCGACGCAATCGTCCGATCCGGAGCCGGG
ACTGTCGGGCGTACACAAATCGCCCGCAGAAGCGCGGCCGTCTGGACCGATGGCTGTGTAGAAGTACTCG
CCGATAGTGGAAACCGACGCCCCAGCACTCGTCCGAGGGCAAAGGAATAGCACGTACTACGAGATTTCGA
TTCCACCGCCGCCTTCTATGAAAGGTTGGGCTTCGGAATCGTTTTCCGGGACGCCGGCTGGATGATCCTC
CAGCGCGGGGATCTCATGCTGGAGTTCTTCGCCCACCCCAACTTGTTTATTGCAGCTTATAATGGTTACA
AATAAAGCAATAGCATCACAAATTTCACAAATAAAGCATTTTTTTCACTGCATTCTAGTTGTGGTTTGTC
CAAACTCATCAATGTATCTTATCATGTCTGTATACCGTCGACCTCTAGCTAGAGCTTGGCGTAATCATGG
TCATAGCTGTTTCCTGTGTGAAATTGTTATCCGCTCACAATTCCACACAACATACGAGCCGGAAGCATAA
AGTGTAAAGCCTGGGGTGCCTAATGAGTGAGCTAACTCACATTAATTGCGTTGCGCTCACTGCCCGCTTT
CCAGTCGGGAAACCTGTCGTGCCAGCTGCATTAATGAATCGGCCAACGCGCGGGGAGAGGCGGTTTGCGT
ATTGGGCGCTCTTCCGCTTCCTCGCTCACTGACTCGCTGCGCTCGGTCGTTCGGCTGCGGCGAGCGGTAT
CAGCTCACTCAAAGGCGGTAATACGGTTATCCACAGAATCAGGGGATAACGCAGGAAAGAACATGTGAGC
AAAAGGCCAGCAAAAGGCCAGGAACCGTAAAAAGGCCGCGTTGCTGGCGTTTTTCCATAGGCTCCGCCCC
CCTGACGAGCATCACAAAAATCGACGCTCAAGTCAGAGGTGGCGAAACCCGACAGGACTATAAAGATACC
AGGCGTTTCCCCCTGGAAGCTCCCTCGTGCGCTCTCCTGTTCCGACCCTGCCGCTTACCGGATACCTGTC
CGCCTTTCTCCCTTCGGGAAGCGTGGCGCTTTCTCATAGCTCACGCTGTAGGTATCTCAGTTCGGTGTAG
GTCGTTCGCTCCAAGCTGGGCTGTGTGCACGAACCCCCCGTTCAGCCCGACCGCTGCGCCTTATCCGGTA
ACTATCGTCTTGAGTCCAACCCGGTAAGACACGACTTATCGCCACTGGCAGCAGCCACTGGTAACAGGAT
TAGCAGAGCGAGGTATGTAGGCGGTGCTACAGAGTTCTTGAAGTGGTGGCCTAACTACGGCTACACTAGA
AGAACAGTATTTGGTATCTGCGCTCTGCTGAAGCCAGTTACCTTCGGAAAAAGAGTTGGTAGCTCTTGAT
CCGGCAAACAAACCACCGCTGGTAGCGGTGGTTTTTTTGTTTGCAAGCAGCAGATTACGCGCAGAAAAAA
AGGATCTCAAGAAGATCCTTTGATCTTTTCTACGGGGTCTGACGCTCAGTGGAACGAAAACTCACGTTAA
GGGATTTTGGTCATGAGATTATCAAAAAGGATCTTCACCTAGATCCTTTTAAATTAAAAATGAAGTTTTA
AATCAATCTAAAGTATATATGAGTAAACTTGGTCTGACAGTTACCAATGCTTAATCAGTGAGGCACCTAT
CTCAGCGATCTGTCTATTTCGTTCATCCATAGTTGCCTGACTCCCCGTCGTGTAGATAACTACGATACGG
GAGGGCTTACCATCTGGCCCCAGTGCTGCAATGATACCGCGAGACCCACGCTCACCGGCTCCAGATTTAT
CAGCAATAAACCAGCCAGCCGGAAGGGCCGAGCGCAGAAGTGGTCCTGCAACTTTATCCGCCTCCATCCA
GTCTATTAATTGTTGCCGGGAAGCTAGAGTAAGTAGTTCGCCAGTTAATAGTTTGCGCAACGTTGTTGCC
ATTGCTACAGGCATCGTGGTGTCACGCTCGTCGTTTGGTATGGCTTCATTCAGCTCCGGTTCCCAACGAT
CAAGGCGAGTTACATGATCCCCCATGTTGTGCAAAAAAGCGGTTAGCTCCTTCGGTCCTCCGATCGTTGT
CAGAAGTAAGTTGGCCGCAGTGTTATCACTCATGGTTATGGCAGCACTGCATAATTCTCTTACTGTCATG
CCATCCGTAAGATGCTTTTCTGTGACTGGTGAGTACTCAACCAAGTCATTCTGAGAATAGTGTATGCGGC
GACCGAGTTGCTCTTGCCCGGCGTCAATACGGGATAATACCGCGCCACATAGCAGAACTTTAAAAGTGCT
CATCATTGGAAAACGTTCTTCGGGGCGAAAACTCTCAAGGATCTTACCGCTGTTGAGATCCAGTTCGATG
TAACCCACTCGTGCACCCAACTGATCTTCAGCATCTTTTACTTTCACCAGCGTTTCTGGGTGAGCAAAAA
CAGGAAGGCAAAATGCCGCAAAAAAGGGAATAAGGGCGACACGGAAATGTTGAATACTCATACTCTTCCT
TTTTCAATATTATTGAAGCATTTATCAGGGTTATTGTCTCATGAGCGGATACATATTTGAATGTATTTAG
AAAAATAAACAAATAGGGGTTCCGCGCACATTTCCCCGAAAAGTGCCACCTGACGTC
Features (pLannotate 1.2.2; 27 found; start..end, strand, type, name):
     28..80      -  misc_feature   bom (fragment): basis of mobility region from pBR322
    235..614     +  enhancer       CMV enhancer: human cytomegalovirus immediate early enhancer
    615..818     +  promoter       CMV promoter: human cytomegalovirus (CMV) immediate early promoter
    820..839     +  promoter       PLtetO-1 promoter (fragment): modified phage lambda PL promoter with tet operator sites (Lutz and Bujard, 1997)
    841..860     +  promoter       PLtetO-1 promoter (fragment): modified phage lambda PL promoter with tet operator sites (Lutz and Bujard, 1997)
    868..901     +  promoter       TRE3GV promoter (fragment): 3rd-generation Tet-responsive promoter that can be activated by binding of Tet-On® 3G, optimized for retroviral and lentiviral vectors
    984..1094    +  CDS            UBIQ_AVESA (fragment): Experimental evidence at protein level: Swiss-Prot protein existence level 1. Ubiquitin exists either covalently attached to another protein, or free (unanchored). When covalently bound, it is conjugated to target proteins via an isopeptide bond either as a monomer (monoubiquitin), a polymer linked via different Lys residues of the ubiquitin (polyubiquitin chains) or a linear polymer linked via the initiator Met of the ubiquitin (linear polyubiquitin chains). Polyubiquitin chains, when attached to a target protein, have different functions depending on the Lys residue of the ubiquitin that is
   1143..1436    +  CDS            MTOR (fragment): MTOR_HUMAN - Also known as FRAP, FRAP1, FRAP2, RAFT1, RAPT1. Experimental evidence at protein level: Swiss-Prot protein existence level 1. Serine/threonine protein kinase which is a central regulator of cellular metabolism, growth and survival in response to hormones, growth factors, nutrients, energy and stress signals (PubMed:12087098, PubMed:12150925, PubMed:12150926, PubMed:12231510, PubMed:12718876, PubMed:14651849, PubMed:15268862, PubMed:15467718, PubMed:15545625, PubMed:15718470, PubMed:18497260, PubMed:18762023, PubMed:18925875, PubMed:20516213, PubMed:20537536, PubMed:21659604, PubMe
   1434..1973    +  CDS            CUE1 (fragment): CUE1_YEAST - Also known as KIS4. Experimental evidence at protein level: Swiss-Prot protein existence level 1. Component of the endoplasmic reticulum-associated protein degradation (ERAD) pathway. Recruits the soluble ubiquitin-conjugating enzyme UBC7 to the cytoplasmic face of the endoplasmic reticulum membrane where it functions in degradation of misfolded or regulated proteins localized in the endoplasmic reticulum (ER) lumen or membrane via the ubiquitin-proteasome system. Targets the E2 conjugating enzyme UBC7 to the DOA10 ubiquitin ligase complex, which is part of the ERAD-C pathway resp
   1992..2048    +  CDS            P2A: 2A peptide from porcine teschovirus-1 polyprotein Eukaryotic ribosomes fail to insert a peptide bond between the Gly and Pro residues, yielding separate polypeptides.
   2049..2114    +  CDS            3xFLAG: three tandem FLAG® epitope tags, followed by an enterokinase cleavage site
   2121..2145    +  protein_bind   attB1: mutant version of attB; recombination site for the Gateway® BP reaction BP Clonase™
   2151..2645    +  CDS            UBC7: UBC7_YEAST - Also known as QRI8. Experimental evidence at protein level: Swiss-Prot protein existence level 1. Catalyzes the covalent attachment of ubiquitin to other proteins. Functions in degradation of misfolded or regulated proteins localized in the endoplasmic reticulum (ER) lumen or membrane via the ubiquitin-proteasome system. Cognate E2 conjugating enzyme for the DOA10 ubiquitin ligase complex, which is part of the ERAD-C pathway responsible for the rapid degradation of membrane proteins with misfolded cytoplasmic domains, and of the HRD1 ubiquitin ligase complex, which is part of the
   2699..2923    +  polyA_signal   bGH poly(A) signal: bovine growth hormone polyadenylation signal
   2927..2948    +  promoter       SV40 promoter (fragment): SV40 enhancer and early promoter
   2969..3202    +  rep_origin     f1 ori (fragment) (sequence partly withheld): f1 bacteriophage origin of replication; arrow indicates direction of (+) strand synthesis
   3207..3254    +  protein_bind   FRT: FLP-mediated recombination occurs in the 8-bp core sequence TCTAGAAA (Turan and Bode, 2011). FLP recombinase from the Saccharomyces cerevisiae 2μ plasmid
   3262..4284    +  CDS            HygR: aminoglycoside phosphotransferase from E. coli; aph(4)-Ia; confers resistance to hygromycin
   4294..4419    +  CDS            ble (fragment): BLE_KLEPN - Experimental evidence at protein level: Swiss-Prot protein existence level 1. Binding protein with a strong affinity to the bleomycin family of antibiotics. Binds to CL990; an antimitotic-antibiotic compound. From Klebsiella pneumoniae.
   4414..4535    +  polyA_signal   SV40 poly(A) signal: SV40 polyadenylation signal
   4608..4624    -  protein_bind   lac operator: The lac repressor binds to the lac operator to inhibit transcription in E. coli. This inhibition can be relieved by adding lactose or isopropyl-β-D-thiogalactopyranoside (IPTG). lac repressor encoded by lacI
   4632..4662    -  promoter       lac promoter: promoter for the E. coli lac operon
   4677..4698    -  protein_bind   CAP binding site: CAP binding activates transcription in the presence of cAMP. E. coli catabolite activator protein
   4711..4803    -  CDS            lacI (fragment): lac repressor; lacI; The lac repressor binds to the lac operator to inhibit transcription in E. coli. This inhibition can be relieved by adding lactose or isopropyl-β-D-thiogalactopyranoside (IPTG).
   4986..5574    -  rep_origin     ori: high-copy-number ColE1/pMB1/pBR322/pUC origin of replication
   5745..6605    -  CDS            AmpR: β-lactamase; bla; confers resistance to ampicillin, carbenicillin, and related antibiotics
   6606..6710    -  promoter       AmpR promoter: bla
