[The description below was written by a language model from this plasmid's Addgene catalogue record and pLannotate feature annotations shown in this document.]
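Description:
pcDNA5-FRT-TO-NUbo-E3(48)-P2A-3xFLAG-Ubc7 is a 6.7 kb mammalian expression plasmid built on the pcDNA5-FRT/TO backbone. It is propagated in E. coli at high copy from a ColE1/pUC-type origin under ampicillin selection (AmpR). For mammalian cells it carries an FRT site placed directly upstream of a hygromycin resistance coding sequence with an SV40 poly(A) signal. In this backbone design, FLP-mediated recombination into a genomic FRT site in a suitable host line places HygR under a resident promoter, so that hygromycin selects for single-copy, site-specific integrants.

Expression is driven by the CMV enhancer/promoter followed by tet operator sequences, which the annotation software labels as PLtetO-1 and TRE3GV fragments, and is terminated by the bGH poly(A) signal. Transcription is therefore constitutive in ordinary cells and doxycycline-inducible in cells that express the Tet repressor, as the stated purpose indicates.

The insert, codon-optimized for mammalian cells, is a single open reading frame. It encodes an N-terminal ubiquitin fragment (NUbo), a segment of human mTOR and a large portion of yeast Cue1, the factor that recruits and activates the E2 enzyme Ubc7. These parts together form the engineered "E3(48)" module. A P2A ribosome-skipping peptide separates this module from 3xFLAG-tagged yeast Ubc7, so the two proteins are made from one transcript; a residual attB1 site lies between the tag and the Ubc7 coding sequence. The mTOR segment is probably the rapamycin-binding FRB domain used for chemically induced dimerization, but the record does not say so.

The plasmid belongs to the Ubiquiton toolset for inducible, linkage-specific polyubiquitylation. The "48" in the name suggests K48-linked chains, although the record does not state this explicitly.
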