Addgene plasmid #212804: pcDNA5-FRT-TO-NUbo-E3(48)-P2A-3xFLAG-Ubc7
Purpose: Constitutive or doxycycline-inducible expression of NUbo-E3(48)-P2A-3xFLAG-Ubc7 in mammalian cells
Depositing lab: Helle Ulrich. Depositing organization: Institut fuer Molekulare Biologie (IMB Mainz). Publication: Ubiquiton-An inducible, linkage-specific polyubiquitylation tool. Renz C, Asimaki E, Meister C, Albanese V, Petriukov K, Krapoth NC, Wegmann S, Wollscheid HP, Wong RP, Fulzele A, Chen JX, Leon S, Ulrich HD. Mol Cell. 2024 Jan 18;84(2):386-400.e11. doi: 10.1016/j.molcel.2023.11.016. Epub 2023 Dec 15. PubMed 38103558.
Backbone
  Vector backbone: pcDNA5-FRT/TO
  Vector type: Mammalian Expression
  Selectable markers: Hygromycin
Growth in bacteria
  Bacterial resistance: Ampicillin, 100 μg/mL
  Growth temperature: 37°C
  Growth strain: Top10
  Copy number: High Copy
Gene/Insert
  Gene/Insert name: NUbo-E3(48)-P2A-3xFLAG-Ubc7
  Species: H. sapiens (human), S. cerevisiae (budding yeast)
  Cloning method: Restriction Enzyme; 5′ cloning site unknown (unknown if destroyed)
Terms and licenses: Academic/Nonprofit Terms; Industry Terms: Not Available to Industry
Depositor comments: pHU5704; codon-optimized for mammalian cells
How to cite: pcDNA5-FRT-TO-NUbo-E3(48)-P2A-3xFLAG-Ubc7 was a gift from Helle Ulrich (Addgene plasmid # 212804 ; http://n2t.net/addgene:212804 ; RRID:Addgene_212804)
